Addgene plasmid #167861: NAX_CAGGS_CAS9_KanR neo
Purpose: PiggyBac compatible plasmid expressing spCas9
Depositing lab: Alejandro Chavez & Nan Cher Yeo. Depositing organization: Columbia University. Publication: Generation and application of a versatile CRISPR toolkit for mammalian cell engineering. Nghi Dang , Alissa Lance-Byrne, Angela Tung, Xiaoge Guo, Ryan J Cecchi, Joanna Buchthal, Alejandro Chavez, Nan Cher Yeo. Synthetic Biology, Volume 6, Issue 1, 2021 10.1093/synbio/ysab033.
Backbone
  Vector backbone: pB-CAGGS
  Vector type: CRISPR
  Selectable markers: Neomycin (select with G418)
Growth in bacteria
  Bacterial resistance: Ampicillin, 100 μg/mL
  Growth temperature: 30°C
  Growth strain: NEB Stable
  Copy number: High Copy
Gene/Insert
  Gene/Insert name: Cas9
  Species: Synthetic
  Cloning method: Gibson Cloning
Terms and licenses: Academic/Nonprofit Terms; Industry Terms: Not Available to Industry
How to cite: NAX_CAGGS_CAS9_KanR neo was a gift from Alejandro Chavez & Nan Cher Yeo (Addgene plasmid # 167861 ; http://n2t.net/addgene:167861 ; RRID:Addgene_167861)
