[The description below was written by a language model from this plasmid's Addgene catalogue record and pLannotate feature annotations shown in this document.]
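Description:
NAX_CAGGS_CAS9_KanR neo is an 11.3 kb mammalian CRISPR expression plasmid built on the pB-CAGGS backbone and described as PiggyBac compatible. This means its payload is meant to be integrated into a host genome by co-delivered PiggyBac transposase. The automated feature table does not annotate the transposon inverted terminal repeats themselves. The unannotated stretches on either side of the expression cassettes, next to short fragments matched to a lambda phage portal gene (probably stuffer or a spurious hit), are where such repeats would be expected, but the record does not confirm this. In bacteria the plasmid replicates from a high-copy ColE1/pUC-type origin and is selected with ampicillin through the bla gene. It also carries an f1 origin and remnants of a lac promoter/lacZα cloning region inherited from the parent vector.

The main payload is Streptococcus pyogenes Cas9, inserted by Gibson assembly. It is driven by the composite CAGGS promoter, annotated here as the CMV immediate-early enhancer, the chicken β-actin promoter and a chimeric β-actin/β-globin intron, which together give strong constitutive expression in many mammalian cell types. An HSV thymidine kinase polyadenylation signal follows the Cas9 coding sequence. Any nuclear localisation signals or epitope tags on Cas9 are not annotated.

Downstream, a separate cassette uses the EF-1α core promoter to express the Tn5 aminoglycoside phosphotransferase (NeoR/KanR), terminated by an SV40 poly(A) signal, so that transfected or transposed cells can be selected with G418.

No guide RNA cassette is annotated, so guides would have to be supplied from another construct. The plasmid belongs to a modular CRISPR toolkit for mammalian cell engineering and is suited to generating cell lines that stably express Cas9.
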