Features (pLannotate 1.2.2; 20 found; start..end, strand, type, name):
    487..4590    +  CDS            cas9: CAS9_STRP1 - Also known as csn1 From Streptococcus pyogenes serotype M1.
   4722..4770    +  polyA_signal   HSV TK poly(A) signal: herpes simplex virus thymidine kinase polyadenylation signal (Cole and Stacy, 1985)
   5002..5213    +  promoter       EF-1α core promoter: core promoter for human elongation factor EF-1α
   5229..6023    +  CDS            NeoR/KanR: aminoglycoside phosphotransferase from Tn5; aph(3')-II (or nptII); confers resistance to neomycin, kanamycin, and G418 (Geneticin®)
   6027..6148    +  polyA_signal   SV40 poly(A) signal: SV40 polyadenylation signal
   6166..6258    +  ncRNA          G-CSF SLDE: Accession: RF00183 - G-CSF factor stem-loop destabilising element (SLDE)
   6955..7422    +  CDS            B (fragment): PORTL_LAMBD - Experimental evidence at protein level: Swiss-Prot protein existence level 1. Forms the portal vertex of the capsid (PubMed:6228056, PubMed:6232391). This portal plays critical roles in head assembly, genome packaging, neck/tail attachment, and genome ejection (Probable). The portal protein multimerizes as a single ring-shaped homododecamer arranged around a central channel (PubMed:6232391). Binds to the terminase subunits to form the packaging machine (PubMed:7799432). From Escherichia phage lambda (Bacteriophage lambda).
   7458..7480    -  protein_bind   lac operator (fragment): The lac repressor binds to the lac operator to inhibit transcription in E. coli. This inhibition can be relieved by adding lactose or isopropyl-β-D-thiogalactopyranoside (IPTG). lac repressor encoded by lacI
   7484..7514    -  promoter       lac promoter: promoter for the E. coli lac operon
   7529..7550    -  protein_bind   CAP binding site: CAP binding activates transcription in the presence of cAMP. E. coli catabolite activator protein
   7563..7655    -  CDS            lacI (fragment): lac repressor; lacI; The lac repressor binds to the lac operator to inhibit transcription in E. coli. This inhibition can be relieved by adding lactose or isopropyl-β-D-thiogalactopyranoside (IPTG).
   7838..8426    -  rep_origin     ori: high-copy-number ColE1/pMB1/pBR322/pUC origin of replication
   8597..9457    -  CDS            AmpR: β-lactamase; bla; confers resistance to ampicillin, carbenicillin, and related antibiotics
   9458..9562    -  promoter       AmpR promoter: bla
   9615..10043   -  rep_origin     f1 ori (sequence partly withheld): f1 bacteriophage origin of replication; arrow indicates direction of (+) strand synthesis
  10048..10203   -  CDS            lacZα (fragment): LacZα fragment of β-galactosidase; lacZ fragment
  10205..10324   +  CDS            B (fragment): PORTL_LAMBD - Experimental evidence at protein level: Swiss-Prot protein existence level 1. Forms the portal vertex of the capsid (PubMed:6228056, PubMed:6232391). This portal plays critical roles in head assembly, genome packaging, neck/tail attachment, and genome ejection (Probable). The portal protein multimerizes as a single ring-shaped homododecamer arranged around a central channel (PubMed:6232391). Binds to the terminase subunits to form the packaging machine (PubMed:7799432). From Escherichia phage lambda (Bacteriophage lambda).
  10814..11193   +  enhancer       CMV enhancer: human cytomegalovirus immediate early enhancer
  11195..11316   +  promoter       chicken β-actin promoter (fragment): contains a 21-bp deletion relative to the standard chicken β-actin promoter
  11311..385     +  intron         chimeric intron (fragment) (across the origin): chimera between introns from chicken β-actin and rabbit β-globin
>Addgene plasmid #167861 | NAX_CAGGS_CAS9_KanR neo | addgene full sequence | sequence record 354045 | Addgene NGS Result
GGGGCGCGGCGGCCCCCGGAGCGCCGGCGGCTGTCGAGGCGCGGCGAGCCGCAGCCATTGCCTTTTATGG
TAATCGTGCGAGAGGGCGCAGGGACTTCCTTTGTCCCAAATCTGTGCGGAGCCGAAATCTGGGAGGCGCC
GCCGCACCCCCTCTAGCGGGCGCGGGGCGAAGCGGTGCGGCGCCGGCAGGAAGGAAATGGGCGGGGAGGG
CCTTCGTGCGTCGCCGCGCCGCCGTCCCCTTCTCCCTCTCCAGCCTCGGGGCTGTCCGCGGGGGGACGGC
TGCCTTCGGGGGGGACGGGGCAGGGCGGGGTTCGGCTTCTGGCGTGTGACCGGCGGCTCTAGAGCCTCTG
CTAACCATGTTCATGCCTTCTTCTTTTTCCTACAGCTCCTGGGCAACGTGCTGGTTATTGTGCTGTCTCA
TCATTTTGGCAAAGAATCTAGATACCCTCGTAAAGGTCTAGAGCTAGCGAATTCGAATTTGCCACCATGG
ACAAGAAGTACTCCATTGGGCTCGATATCGGCACAAACAGCGTCGGCTGGGCCGTCATTACGGACGAGTA
CAAGGTGCCGAGCAAAAAATTCAAAGTTCTGGGCAATACCGATCGCCACAGCATAAAGAAGAACCTCATT
GGCGCCCTCCTGTTCGACTCCGGGGAGACGGCCGAAGCCACGCGGCTCAAAAGAACAGCACGGCGCAGAT
ATACCCGCAGAAAGAATCGGATCTGCTACCTGCAGGAGATCTTTAGTAATGAGATGGCTAAGGTGGATGA
CTCTTTCTTCCATAGGCTGGAGGAGTCCTTTTTGGTGGAGGAGGATAAAAAGCACGAGCGCCACCCAATC
TTTGGCAATATCGTGGACGAGGTGGCGTACCATGAAAAGTACCCAACCATATATCATCTGAGGAAGAAGC
TTGTAGACAGTACTGATAAGGCTGACTTGCGGTTGATCTATCTCGCGCTGGCGCATATGATCAAATTTCG
GGGACACTTCCTCATCGAGGGGGACCTGAACCCAGACAACAGCGATGTCGACAAACTCTTTATCCAACTG
GTTCAGACTTACAATCAGCTTTTCGAAGAGAACCCGATCAACGCATCCGGAGTTGACGCCAAAGCAATCC
TGAGCGCTAGGCTGTCCAAATCCCGGCGGCTCGAAAACCTCATCGCACAGCTCCCTGGGGAGAAGAAGAA
CGGCCTGTTTGGTAATCTTATCGCCCTGTCACTCGGGCTGACCCCCAACTTTAAATCTAACTTCGACCTG
GCCGAAGATGCCAAGCTTCAACTGAGCAAAGACACCTACGATGATGATCTCGACAATCTGCTGGCCCAGA
TCGGCGACCAGTACGCAGACCTTTTTTTGGCGGCAAAGAACCTGTCAGACGCCATTCTGCTGAGTGATAT
TCTGCGAGTGAACACGGAGATCACCAAAGCTCCGCTGAGCGCTAGTATGATCAAGCGCTATGATGAGCAC
CACCAAGACTTGACTTTGCTGAAGGCCCTTGTCAGACAGCAACTGCCTGAGAAGTACAAGGAAATTTTCT
TCGATCAGTCTAAAAATGGCTACGCCGGATACATTGACGGCGGAGCAAGCCAGGAGGAATTTTACAAATT
TATTAAGCCCATCTTGGAAAAAATGGACGGCACCGAGGAGCTGCTGGTAAAGCTTAACAGAGAAGATCTG
TTGCGCAAACAGCGCACTTTCGACAATGGAAGCATCCCCCACCAGATTCACCTGGGCGAACTGCACGCTA
TCCTCAGGCGGCAAGAGGATTTCTACCCCTTTTTGAAAGATAACAGGGAAAAGATTGAGAAAATCCTCAC
ATTTCGGATACCCTACTATGTAGGCCCCCTCGCCCGGGGAAATTCCAGATTCGCGTGGATGACTCGCAAA
TCAGAAGAGACCATCACTCCCTGGAACTTCGAGGAAGTCGTGGATAAGGGGGCCTCTGCCCAGTCCTTCA
TCGAAAGGATGACTAACTTTGATAAAAATCTGCCTAACGAAAAGGTGCTTCCTAAACACTCTCTGCTGTA
CGAGTACTTCACAGTTTATAACGAGCTCACCAAGGTCAAATACGTCACAGAAGGGATGAGAAAGCCAGCA
TTCCTGTCTGGAGAGCAGAAGAAAGCTATCGTGGACCTCCTCTTCAAGACGAACCGGAAAGTTACCGTGA
AACAGCTCAAAGAAGACTATTTCAAAAAGATTGAATGTTTCGACTCTGTTGAAATCAGCGGAGTGGAGGA
TCGCTTCAACGCATCCCTGGGAACGTATCACGATCTCCTGAAAATCATTAAAGACAAGGACTTCCTGGAC
AATGAGGAGAACGAGGACATTCTTGAGGACATTGTCCTCACCCTTACGTTGTTTGAAGATAGGGAGATGA
TTGAAGAACGCTTGAAAACTTACGCTCATCTCTTCGACGACAAAGTCATGAAACAGCTCAAGAGGCGCCG
ATATACAGGATGGGGGCGGCTGTCAAGAAAACTGATCAATGGGATCCGAGACAAGCAGAGTGGAAAGACA
ATCCTGGATTTTCTTAAGTCCGATGGATTTGCCAACCGGAACTTCATGCAGTTGATCCATGATGACTCTC
TCACCTTTAAGGAGGACATCCAGAAAGCACAAGTTTCTGGCCAGGGGGACAGTCTTCACGAGCACATCGC
TAATCTTGCAGGTAGCCCAGCTATCAAAAAGGGAATACTGCAGACCGTTAAGGTCGTGGATGAACTCGTC
AAAGTAATGGGAAGGCATAAGCCCGAGAATATCGTTATCGAGATGGCCCGAGAGAACCAAACTACCCAGA
AGGGACAGAAGAACAGTAGGGAAAGGATGAAGAGGATTGAAGAGGGTATAAAAGAACTGGGGTCCCAAAT
CCTTAAGGAACACCCAGTTGAAAACACCCAGCTTCAGAATGAGAAGCTCTACCTGTACTACCTGCAGAAC
GGCAGGGACATGTACGTGGATCAGGAACTGGACATCAATCGGCTCTCCGACTACGACGTGGATCATATCG
TGCCCCAGTCTTTTCTCAAAGATGATTCTATTGATAATAAAGTGTTGACAAGATCCGATAAAAATAGAGG
GAAGAGTGATAACGTCCCCTCAGAAGAAGTTGTCAAGAAAATGAAAAATTATTGGCGGCAGCTGCTGAAC
GCCAAACTGATCACACAACGGAAGTTCGATAATCTGACTAAGGCTGAACGAGGTGGCCTGTCTGAGTTGG
ATAAAGCCGGCTTCATCAAAAGGCAGCTTGTTGAGACACGCCAGATCACCAAGCACGTGGCCCAAATTCT
CGATTCACGCATGAACACCAAGTACGATGAAAATGACAAACTGATTCGAGAGGTGAAAGTTATTACTCTG
AAGTCTAAGCTGGTCTCAGATTTCAGAAAGGACTTTCAGTTTTATAAGGTGAGAGAGATCAACAATTACC
ACCATGCGCATGATGCCTACCTGAATGCAGTGGTAGGCACTGCACTTATCAAAAAATATCCCAAGCTTGA
ATCTGAATTTGTTTACGGAGACTATAAAGTGTACGATGTTAGGAAAATGATCGCAAAGTCTGAGCAGGAA
ATAGGCAAGGCCACCGCTAAGTACTTCTTTTACAGCAATATTATGAATTTTTTCAAGACCGAGATTACAC
TGGCCAATGGAGAGATTCGGAAGCGACCACTTATCGAAACAAACGGAGAAACAGGAGAAATCGTGTGGGA
CAAGGGTAGGGATTTCGCGACAGTCCGGAAGGTCCTGTCCATGCCGCAGGTGAACATCGTTAAAAAGACC
GAAGTACAGACCGGAGGCTTCTCCAAGGAAAGTATCCTCCCGAAAAGGAACAGCGACAAGCTGATCGCAC
GCAAAAAAGATTGGGACCCCAAGAAATACGGCGGATTCGATTCTCCTACAGTCGCTTACAGTGTACTGGT
TGTGGCCAAAGTGGAGAAAGGGAAGTCTAAAAAACTCAAAAGCGTCAAGGAACTGCTGGGCATCACAATC
ATGGAGCGATCAAGCTTCGAAAAAAACCCCATCGACTTTCTCGAGGCGAAAGGATATAAAGAGGTCAAAA
AAGACCTCATCATTAAGCTTCCCAAGTACTCTCTCTTTGAGCTTGAAAACGGCCGGAAACGAATGCTCGC
TAGTGCGGGCGAGCTGCAGAAAGGTAACGAGCTGGCACTGCCCTCTAAATACGTTAATTTCTTGTATCTG
GCCAGCCACTATGAAAAGCTCAAAGGGTCTCCCGAAGATAATGAGCAGAAGCAGCTGTTCGTGGAACAAC
ACAAACACTACCTTGATGAGATCATCGAGCAAATAAGCGAATTCTCCAAAAGAGTGATCCTCGCCGACGC
TAACCTCGATAAGGTGCTTTCTGCTTACAATAAGCACAGGGATAAGCCCATCAGGGAGCAGGCAGAAAAC
ATTATCCACTTGTTTACTCTGACCAACTTGGGCGCGCCTGCAGCCTTCAAGTACTTCGACACCACCATAG
ACAGAAAGCGGTACACCTCTACAAAGGAGGTCCTGGACGCCACACTGATTCATCAGTCAATTACGGGGCT
CTATGAAACAAGAATCGACCTCTCTCAGCTCGGTGGAGACAGCAGGGCTGACCCCAAGAAGAAGAGGAAG
GTGTGAAAGGGTTCGATCCCTACCGGTTAGTAATGAGTTTAAACGGGGGAGGCTAACTGAAACACGGAAG
GAGACAATACCGGAAGGAACCCGCGCTATGACGGCAATAAAAAGACAGAATAAAACGCACGGGTGTTGGG
TCGTTTGTTCATAAACGCGGGGTTCGGTCCCAGGGCTGGCACTCTGTCGATACCCCACCGAGACCCCATT
GGGGCCAATACGCCCGCGTTTCTTCCTTTTCCCCACCCCACCCCCCAAGTTCGGGTGAAGGCCCAGGGCT
CGCAGCCAACGTCGGGGCGGCAGGCCCTGCCATAGCAGATCTGCGAAATCGGATCCGCGGCCACACTGAT
TCTAGCTGCAGAGGCTCCGGTGCCCGTCAGTGGGCAGAGCGCACATCGCCCACAGCCCCCGAGAAGTTGG
GGGGAGGGGTCGGCAATTGAACCGGTGCCTAGAGAAGGTGGCGCGGGGTAAACTGGGAAAGTGATGTCGT
GTACTGGCTCCGCCTTTTTCCCGAGGGTGGGGGAGAACCGTATATAAGTGCAGTAGTCGCCGTGAACGTT
CTTTTTCGCAACGGGTTTGCCGCCAGAACACAGGATCCTCGAGCCACCATGATTGAACAAGATGGATTGC
ACGCAGGTTCTCCGGCCGCTTGGGTGGAGAGGCTATTCGGCTATGACTGGGCACAACAGACAATCGGCTG
CTCTGATGCCGCCGTGTTCCGGCTGTCAGCGCAGGGGCGCCCGGTTCTTTTTGTCAAGACCGACCTGTCC
GGTGCCCTGAATGAACTGCAAGACGAGGCAGCGCGGCTATCGTGGCTGGCCACGACGGGCGTTCCTTGCG
CAGCTGTGCTCGACGTTGTCACTGAAGCGGGAAGGGACTGGCTGCTATTGGGCGAAGTGCCGGGGCAGGA
TCTCCTGTCATCTCACCTTGCTCCTGCCGAGAAAGTATCCATCATGGCTGATGCAATGCGGCGGCTGCAT
ACGCTTGATCCGGCTACCTGCCCATTCGACCACCAAGCGAAACATCGCATCGAGCGAGCACGTACTCGGA
TGGAAGCCGGTCTTGTCGATCAGGATGATCTGGACGAAGAGCATCAGGGGCTCGCGCCAGCCGAACTGTT
CGCCAGGCTCAAGGCGAGCATGCCCGACGGCGAGGATCTCGTCGTGACCCATGGCGATGCCTGCTTGCCG
AATATCATGGTGGAAAATGGCCGCTTTTCTGGATTCATCGACTGTGGCCGGCTGGGTGTGGCGGACCGCT
ATCAGGACATAGCGTTGGCTACCCGTGATATTGCTGAAGAGCTTGGCGGCGAATGGGCTGACCGCTTCCT
CGTGCTTTACGGTATCGCCGCTCCCGATTCGCAGCGCATCGCCTTCTATCGCCTTCTTGACGAGTTCTTC
TGAGTTAACTTGTTTATTGCAGCTTATAATGGTTACAAATAAAGCAATAGCATCACAAATTTCACAAATA
AAGCATTTTTTTCACTGCATTCTAGTTGTGGTTTGTCCAAACTCATCAATGTATCTTATCATGTCTGGAA
TTGACTCAAATGATGTCAATTAGTCTATCAGAAGCTCATCTGGTCTCCCTTCCGGGGGACAAGACATCCC
TGTTTAATATTTAAACAGCAGTGTTCCCAAACTGGGTTCTTATATCCCTTGCTCTGGTCAACCAGGTTGC
AGGGTTTCCTGTCCTCACAGGAACGAAGTCCCTAAAGAAACAGTGGCAGCCAGGTTTAGCCCCGGAATTG
ACTGGATTCCTTTTTTAGGGCCCATTGGTATGGCTTTTTCCCCGTATCCCCCCAGGTGTCTGCAGGCTCA
AAGAGCAGCGAGAAGCGTTCAGAGGAAAGCGATCCCGTGCCACCTTCCCCGTGCCCGGGCTGTCCCCGCA
CGCTGCCGGCTCGGGGATGCGGGGGGAGCGCCGGACCGGAGCGGAGCCCCGGGCGGCTCGCTGCTGCCCC
CTAGCGGGGGAGGGACGTAATTACATCCCTGGGGGCTTTGGGGGGGGGCTGTCCCTGATATCTATAACAA
GAAAATATATATATAATAAGTTATCACGTAAGTAGAACATGAAATAACAATATAATTATCGTATGAGTTA
AATCTTAAAAGTCACGTAAAAGATAATCATGCGTCATTTTGACTCACGCGGTCGTTATAGTTCAAAATCA
GTGACACTTACCGCATTGACAAGCACGCCTCACGGGAGCTCCAAGCGGCGACTGAGATGTCCTAAATGCA
CAGCGACGGATTCGCGCTATTTAGAAAGAGAGAGCAATATTTCAAGAATGCATGCGTCAATTTTACGCAG
ACTATCTTTCTAGGGTTAATCTAGCTGCATCAGGATCATATCGTCGGGTCTTTTTTCCGGCTCAGTCATC
GCCCAAGCTGGCGCTATCTGGGCATCGGGGAGGAAGAAGCCCGTGCCTTTTCCCGCGAGGTTGAAGCGGC
ATGGAAAGAGTTTGCCGAGGATGACTGCTGCTGCATTGACGTTGAGCGAAAACGCACGTTTACCATGATG
ATTCGGGAAGGTGTGGCCATGCACGCCTTTAACGGTGAACTGTTCGTTCAGGCCACCTGGGATACCAGTT
CGTCGCGGCTTTTCCGGACACAGTTCCGGATGGTCAGCCCGAAGCGCATCAGCAACCCGAACAATACCGG
CGACAGCCGGAACTGCCGTGCCGGTGTGCAGATTAATGACAGCGGTGCGGCGCTGGGATATTACGTCAGC
GAGGACGGGTATCCTGGCTGGATGCCGCAGAAATGGACATGGATACCCCGTGAGTTACCCGGCGGGCGCG
CTTGGCGTAATCATGGTCATAGCTGTTTCCTGTGTGAAATTGTTATCCGCTCACAATTCCACACAACATA
CGAGCCGGAAGCATAAAGTGTAAAGCCTGGGGTGCCTAATGAGTGAGCTAACTCACATTAATTGCGTTGC
GCTCACTGCCCGCTTTCCAGTCGGGAAACCTGTCGTGCCAGCTGCATTAATGAATCGGCCAACGCGCGGG
GAGAGGCGGTTTGCGTATTGGGCGCTCTTCCGCTTCCTCGCTCACTGACTCGCTGCGCTCGGTCGTTCGG
CTGCGGCGAGCGGTATCAGCTCACTCAAAGGCGGTAATACGGTTATCCACAGAATCAGGGGATAACGCAG
GAAAGAACATGTGAGCAAAAGGCCAGCAAAAGGCCAGGAACCGTAAAAAGGCCGCGTTGCTGGCGTTTTT
CCATAGGCTCCGCCCCCCTGACGAGCATCACAAAAATCGACGCTCAAGTCAGAGGTGGCGAAACCCGACA
GGACTATAAAGATACCAGGCGTTTCCCCCTGGAAGCTCCCTCGTGCGCTCTCCTGTTCCGACCCTGCCGC
TTACCGGATACCTGTCCGCCTTTCTCCCTTCGGGAAGCGTGGCGCTTTCTCATAGCTCACGCTGTAGGTA
TCTCAGTTCGGTGTAGGTCGTTCGCTCCAAGCTGGGCTGTGTGCACGAACCCCCCGTTCAGCCCGACCGC
TGCGCCTTATCCGGTAACTATCGTCTTGAGTCCAACCCGGTAAGACACGACTTATCGCCACTGGCAGCAG
CCACTGGTAACAGGATTAGCAGAGCGAGGTATGTAGGCGGTGCTACAGAGTTCTTGAAGTGGTGGCCTAA
CTACGGCTACACTAGAAGAACAGTATTTGGTATCTGCGCTCTGCTGAAGCCAGTTACCTTCGGAAAAAGA
GTTGGTAGCTCTTGATCCGGCAAACAAACCACCGCTGGTAGCGGTGGTTTTTTTGTTTGCAAGCAGCAGA
TTACGCGCAGAAAAAAAGGATCTCAAGAAGATCCTTTGATCTTTTCTACGGGGTCTGACGCTCAGTGGAA
CGAAAACTCACGTTAAGGGATTTTGGTCATGAGATTATCAAAAAGGATCTTCACCTAGATCCTTTTAAAT
TAAAAATGAAGTTTTAAATCAATCTAAAGTATATATGAGTAAACTTGGTCTGACAGTTACCAATGCTTAA
TCAGTGAGGCACCTATCTCAGCGATCTGTCTATTTCGTTCATCCATAGTTGCCTGACTCCCCGTCGTGTA
GATAACTACGATACGGGAGGGCTTACCATCTGGCCCCAGTGCTGCAATGATACCGCGAGACCCACGCTCA
CCGGCTCCAGATTTATCAGCAATAAACCAGCCAGCCGGAAGGGCCGAGCGCAGAAGTGGTCCTGCAACTT
TATCCGCCTCCATCCAGTCTATTAATTGTTGCCGGGAAGCTAGAGTAAGTAGTTCGCCAGTTAATAGTTT
GCGCAACGTTGTTGCCATTGCTACAGGCATCGTGGTGTCACGCTCGTCGTTTGGTATGGCTTCATTCAGC
TCCGGTTCCCAACGATCAAGGCGAGTTACATGATCCCCCATGTTGTGCAAAAAAGCGGTTAGCTCCTTCG
GTCCTCCGATCGTTGTCAGAAGTAAGTTGGCCGCAGTGTTATCACTCATGGTTATGGCAGCACTGCATAA
TTCTCTTACTGTCATGCCATCCGTAAGATGCTTTTCTGTGACTGGTGAGTACTCAACCAAGTCATTCTGA
GAATAGTGTATGCGGCGACCGAGTTGCTCTTGCCCGGCGTCAATACGGGATAATACCGCGCCACATAGCA
GAACTTTAAAAGTGCTCATCATTGGAAAACGTTCTTCGGGGCGAAAACTCTCAAGGATCTTACCGCTGTT
GAGATCCAGTTCGATGTAACCCACTCGTGCACCCAACTGATCTTCAGCATCTTTTACTTTCACCAGCGTT
TCTGGGTGAGCAAAAACAGGAAGGCAAAATGCCGCAAAAAAGGGAATAAGGGCGACACGGAAATGTTGAA
TACTCATACTCTTCCTTTTTCAATATTATTGAAGCATTTATCAGGGTTATTGTCTCATGAGCGGATACAT
ATTTGAATGTATTTAGAAAAATAAACAAATAGGGGTTCCGCGCACATTTCCCCGAAAAGTGCCACCTAAA
TTGTAAGCGTTAATATTTTGTTAAAATTCGCGTTAAATTTTTGTTAAATCAGCTCATTTTTTAACCAATA
GGCCGAAATCGGCAAAATCCCTTATAAATCAAAAGAATAGACCGAGATAGGGT
[37 nt withheld, positions 9714-9750]
AAAGAACGTGGACTCCAACGTCAAAGG
[49 nt withheld, positions 9778-9826]
T
[91 nt withheld, positions 9828-9918]
G
[124 nt withheld, positions 9920-10043]
CCCATTCGCCATTCAGGCTGCGCAACTGTTGGGAAGGGCGATCGGTGCGGGCCTCTTCGCTATTACGCCA
GCTGGCGAAAGGGGGATGTGCTGCAAGGCGATTAAGTTGGGTAACGCCAGGGTTTTCCCAGTCACGACGT
TGTAAAACGACGGCCAGTGAGCGCGCCTCGTTCATTCACGTTTTTGAACCCGTGGAGGACGGGCAGACTC
GCGGTGCAAATGTGTTTTACAGCGTGATGGAGCAGATGAAGATGCTCGACACGCTGCAGAACACGCAGCT
AGATTAACCCTAGAAAGATAATCATATTGTGACGTACGTTAAAGATAATCATGTGTAAAATTGACGCATG
TGTTTTATCGGTCTGTATATCGAGGTTTATTTATTAATTTGAATAGATATTAAGTTTTATTATATTTACA
CTTACATACTAATAATAAATTCAACAAACAATTTATTTATGTTTATTTATTTATTAAAAAAAACAAAAAC
TCAAAATTTCTTCTATAAAGTAACAAAACTTTTATGAGGGACAGCCCCCCCCCAAAGCCCCCAGGGATGT
AATTACGTCCCTCCCCCGCTAGGGGGCAGCAGCGAGCCGCCCGGGGCTCCGCTCCGGTCCGGCGCTCCCC
CCGCATCCCCGAGCCGGCAGCGTGCGGGGACAGCCCGGGCACGGGGAAGGTGGCACGGGATCGCTTTCCT
CTGAACGCTTCTCGCTGCTCTTTGAGCCTGCAGACACCTGGGGGGATACGGGGAAAAGGCCTCCACGGCC
GACATTGATTATTGACTAGTTATTAATAGTAATCAATTACGGGGTCATTAGTTCATAGCCCATATATGGA
GTTCCGCGTTACATAACTTACGGTAAATGGCCCGCCTGGCTGACCGCCCAACGACCCCCGCCCATTGACG
TCAATAATGACGTATGTTCCCATAGTAACGCCAATAGGGACTTTCCATTGACGTCAATGGGTGGAGTATT
TACGGTAAACTGCCCACTTGGCAGTACATCAAGTGTATCATATGCCAAGTACGCCCCCTATTGACGTCAA
TGACGGTAAATGGCCCGCCTGGCATTATGCCCAGTACATGACCTTATGGGACTTTCCTACTTGGCAGTAC
ATCTACGTATTAGTCATCGCTATTACCATGGTCGAGGTGAGCCCCACGTTCTGCTTCACTCTCCCCATCT
CCCCCCCCTCCCCACCCCCAATTTTGTATTTATTTATTTTTTAATTATTTTGTGCAGCGATGGGGGCGGG
GGGGGGGGGGGGG
